>Addgene plasmid #156527 | pD649-HAsp-CD300LF-Fc(DAPA)-AviTag-6xHis | addgene full sequence | sequence record 368601 | Addgene NGS Result
GGTCCGGATCGACGGTGTGGCGCGTGGCGGGGTAGTCGGCGAACGCGGCGGCGAGGGTGCGTACGGCCCT
GGGGACGTCGTCGCGGGTGGCGAGGCGCACCGTGGGCTTGTACTCGGTCATGGTTTAGTTCCTCACCTTG
TCGTATTATACTATGCCGATATACTATGCCGATGATTAATTGTCAACACGTGCTGATCAGATCCGAAAAT
GGATATACAAGCTCCCGGGAGCTTTTTGCAAAAGCCTAGGCCTCCAAAAAAGCCTCCTCACTACTTCTGG
AATAGCTCAGAGGCAGAGGCGGCCTCGGCCTCTGCATAAATAAAAAAAATTAGTCAGCCATGGGGCGGAG
AATGGGCGGAACTGGGCGGAGTTAGGGGCGGGATGGGCGGAGTTAGGGGCGGGACTATGGTTGCTGACTA
ATTGAGATGCATGCTTTGCATACTTCTGCCTGCTGGGGAGCCTGGGGACTTTCCACACCTGGTTGCTGAC
TAATTGAGATGCATGCTTTGCATACTTCTGCCTGCTGGGGAGCCTGGGGACTTTCCACACCCTAACTGAC
ACACATTCCACAGAATTAATTCGCGTTAAATTTTTGTTAAATCAGCTCATTTTTTAACCAATAGGCCGAA
ATCGGCAAAATCCCTTATAAATCAAAAGAATAGACCGAGATAGGGTTGAGTGTTGTGATGCAATTTCCTC
ATTTTATTAGGAAAGGACAGTGGGAGTGGCACCTTCCAGGGTCAAGGAAGGCACGGGGGAGGGGCAAACA
ACAGATGGCTGGCAACTAGAAGGCACAGTCGAGGCTGATTTTCTCTATCTATTTATTTTACTACTCAAGA
CTATCTTGCAAAGTAGAAGAACCCTGTCTGCAGTATGACGACCGTGTATACCCGATTGGCTTACCGGGTA
ACGCGTTGTGCCAGTGACTACAGGCCGGCCTTAGTGGTGATGGTGGTGGTGTTCATGCCACTCAATCTTC
TGAGCCTCGAAAATATCATTAAGACCGCTGCCGCCGGGGCTCAGGCTCAGGGACTTCTGGGTGTAGTGGT
TGTGCAGGGCCTCGTGCATCACGCTGCAGCTGAACACGTTGCCCTGCTGCCACCTGGACTTGTCCACGGT
CAGCTTGCTGTACAGGAAGAAGCTGCCGTCGCTGTCCAGCACTGGGGGGGTGGTCTTGTAGTTGTTCTCG
GGCTGGCCGTTGCTCTCCCACTCCACGGCGATATCGCTGGGGTAGAAGCCCTTCACCAGACAGGTCAGGG
ACACCTGGTTCTTGGTCATCTCCTCCCGGCTGGGGGGCAGGGTGTACACCTGGGGCTCCCGTGGCTGGCC
CTTGGCCTTGCTGATTGTCTTTTCGATTGGGGCAGCCAGGGCCTTGTTGGAGACTTTGCACTTGTATTCT
TTGCCGTTCAGCCAGTCCTGGTGCAGCACGGTCAGCACGGACACCACCCTGTAGGTGCTGTTGTACTGCT
CCTCTCTGGGCTTGGTCTTGGCGTTGTGCACCTCCACGCCGTCCACGTACCAGTTGAACTTCACCTCTGG
GTCCTCGTGGGACACGGCCACCACCACGCAGGTCACCTCGGGGGTCCTGCTGATCATCAGGGTGTCCTTG
GGCTTGGGGGGGAACAGGAACACGGAAGGCCCTCCCAGCAGTTCTGGAGCTGGGCAGGGGGGGCAGGTGT
GGGTCTTGTCGCCGCCCGGCGCGCCAGACAGCTTCAGCAGCTTGTGTCTGTTGTCCAGGTGGTGGCCTGT
CAGTGTAGGGCTGCTGCTGGTTTCCTCTTGTGTCACTGGAGCGGGATCGATGGTCACTTGCACTGTCACG
CCCAGATCGTTGCCGGTTTTCTCGATGCCGCACCAATAGGTGTCGGCGTCGGTCTTCATCAGATCTTCCA
TGGTCACGGTGAAGGTCCGGTTCTTCTGGTTGTCCTTGATGGACACTCTGTCCCGCTTCACTTCTTGCTC
GCTGCCGCTGGTCTTGACCAGGATCTTGCAATCCCGCCAGATGGCGCCTCTACACCACCACTTCAGGTAT
GTCTCCCAGCCGCTTCTGTACACACACTGCACGGTCAGGCTGCCCCTTTCCAGGCCATTCACTGTTGTAG
GGCCTGTGATCTGTGTGGCGGCCGCAGCGAACACCAGGCAGAAGATGTAGCTCAGGGCAATGATGGTCTT
CATGGTGGCGCTAGCAGGCGCGTTTTCGATAGAACCGAGGTGCAGTTGGACCTGGGAGTGGACACCTGTG
GAGAGAAAGGCAAAGTGGATGTTATTCTATAGTGTCACCTAAATCGTATGTGTATGATACATAAGGTTAT
GTATTAATTGTAGCCGCGTTCTAACGAAGCCAAGGGGGTGGGCCTATAGACTCTATAGGCGGTACTTACG
TCACTCTTGGCACGGGGAATCCGCGTTCCAATGCACCGTTCCCGGCCGCGGAGGCTGGATCGGTCCCGGT
GTCTTCTATGGAGGTCAAAACAGCGTGGATGGCGTCTCCAGGCGATCTGACGGTTCACTAAACGAGCTCT
GCTTATATAGACCTCCCACCGTACACGCCTACCGCCCATTTGCGTCAATGGGGCGGAGTTGTTACGACAT
TTTGGAAAGTCCCGTTGATTTTGGTGCCAAAACAAACTCCCATTGACGTCAATGGGGTGGAGACTTGGAA
ATCCCCGTGAGTCAAACCGCTATCCACGCCCATTGATGTACTGCCAAAACCGCATCACCATGGTAATAGC
GATGACTAATACGTAGATGTACTGCCAAGTAGGAAAGTCCCATAAGGTCATGTACTGGGCATAATGCCAG
GCGGGCCATTTACCGTCATTGACGTCAATAGGGGGCGTACTTGGCATATGATACACTTGATGTACTGCCA
AGTGGGCAGTTTACCGTAAATACTCCACCCATTGACGTCAATGGAAAGTCCCTATTGGCGTTACTATGGG
AACATACGTCATTATTGACGTCAATGGGCGGGGGTCGTTGGGCGGTCAGCCAGGCGGGCCATTTACCGTA
AGTTATGTAACGCGGAACTCCATATATGGGCTATGAACTAATGACCCCGTAATTGATTACTATTAATAAC
TAGTCAATAATCAATGCCAACATGGCGGTCATATTGGACATGAGCCAATATAAATGTACATATTATGATA
TAGATACAACGTATGCAATGGCCAATAGCCAATATTGATTTATGCTATATAACCAATGAATAATATGGCT
AATGGCCAATATTGAGTCAACGCCACTGTGCATGAAGCTCGTAATTGTTATCCGCTCACAATTAAGGGCG
ACACAAAATTTATTCTAAATGATAATAAATACTGATAACATCTTATAGTTTGTATTATATTTTGTATTAT
CGTTGACATGTATAATTTTGATATCAAAAACTGATTTTCCCTTTATTATTTTCGAGATTTATTTTCTTAA
TTCTCTTTAACAAACTAGAAATATTGTATATACAAAAAATCATAAATAATAGATGAATAGTTTAATTATA
GGTGTTCATCAATCGAAAAAGCAACGTATCTTATTTAAAGTGCGTTGCTTTTTTCTCATTTATAAGGTTA
AATAATTCTCATATATCAAGCAAAGTGACAGGCGCCCTTAAATATTCTGACAAATGCTCTTTCCCTAAAC
TCCCCCCATAAAAAAACCCGCCGAAGCGGGTTTTTACGTTATTTGCGGATTAACGATTACTCGTTATCAG
AACCGCCCAGGGGGCCCGAGCTTAAGACTGGCCGTCGTTTTACAACACAGAAAGAGTTTGTAGAAACGCA
AAAAGGCCATCCGTCAGGGGCCTTCTGCTTAGTTTGATGCCTGGCAGTTCCCTACTCTCGCCTTCCGCTT
CCTCGCTCACTGACTCGCTGCGCTCGGTCGTTCGGCTGCGGCGAGCGGTATCAGCTCACTCAAAGGCGGT
AATACGGTTATCCACAGAATCAGGGGATAACGCAGGAAAGAACATGTGAGCAAAAGGCCAGCAAAAGGCC
AGGAACCGTAAAAAGGCCGCGTTGCTGGCGTTTTTCCATAGGCTCCGCCCCCCTGACGAGCATCACAAAA
ATCGACGCTCAAGTCAGAGGTGGCGAAACCCGACAGGACTATAAAGATACCAGGCGTTTCCCCCTGGAAG
CTCCCTCGTGCGCTCTCCTGTTCCGACCCTGCCGCTTACCGGATACCTGTCCGCCTTTCTCCCTTCGGGA
AGCGTGGCGCTTTCTCATAGCTCACGCTGTAGGTATCTCAGTTCGGTGTAGGTCGTTCGCTCCAAGCTGG
GCTGTGTGCACGAACCCCCCGTTCAGCCCGACCGCTGCGCCTTATCCGGTAACTATCGTCTTGAGTCCAA
CCCGGTAAGACACGACTTATCGCCACTGGCAGCAGCCACTGGTAACAGGATTAGCAGAGCGAGGTATGTA
GGCGGTGCTACAGAGTTCTTGAAGTGGTGGGCTAACTACGGCTACACTAGAAGAACAGTATTTGGTATCT
GCGCTCTGCTGAAGCCAGTTACCTTCGGAAAAAGAGTTGGTAGCTCTTGATCCGGCAAACAAACCACCGC
TGGTAGCGGTGGTTTTTTTGTTTGCAAGCAGCAGATTACGCGCAGAAAAAAAGGATCTCAAGAAGATCCT
TTGATCTTTTCTACGGGGTCTGACGCTCAGTGGAACGACGCGCGCGTAACTCACGTTAAGGGATTTTGGT
CATGAGCAAGGGGTGTTATGAGCCATATTCAGGTATAAATGGGCTCGCGATAATGTTCAGAATTGGTTAA
TTGGTTGTAACACTGACCCCTATTTGTTTATTTTTCTAAATACATTCAAATATGTATCCGCTCATGAGAC
AATAACCCTGATAAATGCTTCAATAATATTGAAAAAGGAAGAATATGAGTATTCAACATTTCCGTGTCGC
CCTTATTCCCTTTTTTGCGGCATTTTGCCTTCCTGTTTTTGCTCACCCAGAAACGCTGGTGAAAGTAAAA
GATGCTGAAGATCAGTTGGGTGCACGAGTGGGTTACATCGAACTGGATCTCAACAGCGGTAAGATCCTTG
AGAGTTTTCGCCCCGAAGAACGTTTTCCAATGATGAGCACTTTTAAAGTTCTGCTATGTGGCGCGGTATT
ATCCCGTATTGACGCCGGGCAAGAGCAACTCGGTCGCCGCATACACTATTCTCAGAATGACTTGGTTGAG
TACTCACCAGTCACAGAAAAGCATCTTACGGATGGCATGACAGTAAGAGAATTATGCAGTGCTGCCATAA
CCATGAGTGATAACACTGCGGCCAACTTACTTCTGACAACGATCGGAGGACCGAAGGAGCTAACCGCTTT
TTTGCACAACATGGGGGATCATGTAACTCGCCTTGATCGTTGGGAACCGGAGCTGAATGAAGCCATACCA
AACGACGAGCGTGACACCACGATGCCTGTAGCGATGGCAACAACGTTGCGCAAACTATTAACTGGCGAAC
TACTTACTCTAGCTTCCCGGCAACAATTAATAGACTGGATGGAGGCGGATAAAGTTGCAGGACCACTTCT
GCGCTCGGCCCTTCCGGCTGGCTGGTTTATTGCTGATAAATCCGGAGCCGGTGAGCGTGGTTCTCGCGGT
ATCATCGCAGCGCTGGGGCCAGATGGTAAGCCCTCCCGTATCGTAGTTATCTACACGACGGGGAGTCAGG
CAACTATGGATGAACGAAATAGACAGATCGCTGAGATAGGTGCCTCACTGATTAAGCATTGGTAATGACC
ATGATTACGCCAAGCTCTAGCTAGAGGTCGACGGTATACAGACATGATAAGATACATTGATGAGTTTGGA
CAAACCACAACTAGAATGCAGTGAAAAAAATGCTTTATTTGTGAAATTTGTGATGCTATTGCTTTATTTG
TAACCATTATAAGCTGCAATAAACAAGTTGGGGTGGGCGAAGAACTCCAGCATGAGATCCCCGCGCTGGA
GGATCATCCAGCCGGCGTCCCGGAAAACGATTCCGAAGCCCAACCTTTCATAGAAGGCGGCGGTGGAATC
GAAATCTCGTAGCACGTGTCAGGCACCGGGCTTGCGGGTCATGCACCAGGTGCGCGGTCCTTCGGGCACC
TCGACGTCGGCGGTGACGGTGAAGCCGAGCCGCTCGTAGAAGGGGAGGTTGCGGGGCGCGGATGTCTCCA
GGAAGGCGGGCACCCCGGCGCGCTCGGCCGCCTCCACTCCGGGGAGCACGACGGCGCTGCCCAGACCCTT
GCCCTGGTGGTCGGGCGAGACGCCGACGGTGGCCAGGAACCACGCGGGCTCCTTGGGCCGGTGCGGCGCC
AGGAGGCCTTCCATCTGTTGCTGCGCGGCCAGCCGGGAACCGCTCAACTCGGCCATGCGCGGGCCGATCT
CGGCGAACACCGCCCCCGCTTCGACGCTCTCCGGCGTGGTCCAGACCGCCACCGCGGCGCCGTCGTCCGC
GACCCACACCTTGCCGATGTCGAGCCCGACGCGCGTGAGGAAGAGTTCTTGCAGCTCGGTGACCCGCTCG
ATGTGGC
Features (pLannotate 1.2.2; 21 found; start..end, strand, type, name):
    140..187     -  promoter       EM7 promoter: synthetic bacterial promoter&nbsp
    235..564     -  promoter       SV40 promoter: SV40 enhancer and early promoter
    578..686     -  rep_origin     f1 ori (fragment): f1 bacteriophage origin of replication; arrow indicates direction of (+) strand synthesis
    687..798     -  polyA_signal   bGH poly(A) signal: bovine growth hormone polyadenylation signal
   1013..1690    -  CDS            IGHG1 (fragment): IGHG1_HUMAN - Experimental evidence at protein level: Swiss-Prot protein existence level 1. Constant region of immunoglobulin heavy chains. Immunoglobulins, also known as antibodies, are membrane-bound or secreted glycoproteins produced by B lymphocytes. In the recognition phase of humoral immunity, the membrane-bound immunoglobulins serve as receptors which, upon binding of a specific antigen, trigger the clonal expansion and differentiation of B lymphocytes into immunoglobulins- secreting plasma cells. Secreted immunoglobulins mediate the effector phase of humoral immunity, which results in
   1706..2116    -  CDS            CD300LF (fragment): CLM1_HUMAN - Also known as CD300F, CLM1, IGSF13, IREM1, NKIR. Experimental evidence at protein level: Swiss-Prot protein existence level 1. Acts as an inhibitory receptor for myeloid cells and mast cells (PubMed:15549731). Positively regulates the phagocytosis of apoptotic cells (efferocytosis) via phosphatidylserine (PS) recognition; recognizes and binds PS as a ligand which is expressed on the surface of apoptotic cells. Plays an important role in the maintenance of immune homeostasis, by promoting macrophage-mediated efferocytosis and by inhibiting dendritic cell-mediated efferocytosis (By
   2225..2262    -  CDS            IgH signal sequence (fragment): signal sequence from the mouse immunoglobulin heavy chain variable region
   2266..2284    -  promoter       SP6 promoter: promoter for bacteriophage SP6 RNA polymerase
   2336..2379    -  intron         CMV intron (fragment): modified intron A from human cytomegalovirus
   2515..2718    -  promoter       CMV promoter: human cytomegalovirus (CMV) immediate early promoter
   2719..3022    -  enhancer       CMV enhancer: human cytomegalovirus immediate early enhancer
   3265..3281    -  protein_bind   lac operator: The lac repressor binds to the lac operator to inhibit transcription in E. coli. This inhibition can be relieved by adding lactose or isopropyl-β-D-thiogalactopyranoside (IPTG). lac repressor encoded by lacI
   3737..3756    +  CDS            lacZα (fragment): LacZα fragment of β-galactosidase; lacZ fragment
   3781..3798    -  terminator     rrnB T2 terminator (fragment): transcription terminator T2 from the E. coli rrnB gene
   4023..4611    -  rep_origin     ori: high-copy-number ColE1/pMB1/pBR322/pUC origin of replication
   4722..4746    +  CDS            KanR (fragment): aminoglycoside phosphotransferase; aph(3')-Ia; confers resistance to kanamycin
   4776..4872    +  promoter       AmpR promoter (fragment): bla
   4875..5735    +  CDS            AmpR: β-lactamase; bla; confers resistance to ampicillin, carbenicillin, and related antibiotics
   5788..5909    -  polyA_signal   SV40 poly(A) signal: SV40 polyadenylation signal
   5904..6029    -  CDS            ble (fragment): BLE_KLEPN - Experimental evidence at protein level: Swiss-Prot protein existence level 1. Binding protein with a strong affinity to the bleomycin family of antibiotics. Binds to CL990; an antimitotic-antibiotic compound. From Klebsiella pneumoniae.
   6039..121     -  CDS            PuroR (fragment) (across the origin): puromycin N-acetyltransferase; pac from Streptomyces; confers resistance to puromycin
