[The description below was written by a language model from this plasmid's Addgene catalogue record and pLannotate feature annotations shown in this document.]
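Description:
pD649-HAsp-CD300LF-Fc(DAPA)-AviTag-6xHis is a mammalian expression plasmid built on the pD649 backbone for producing a secreted, soluble form of the extracellular domain of human CD300LF (also called CLM1 or IREM1), an immunoglobulin-superfamily receptor of myeloid and mast cells. It is maintained in E. coli as a high-copy plasmid through a ColE1/pUC-type origin and selected with ampicillin via the β-lactamase gene. The sequenced record is 6,517 nt, consistent with the stated backbone plus a 411 bp insert.

Expression is driven by the CMV immediate-early enhancer and promoter, followed by a fragment of CMV intron A and an SP6 promoter that can serve for in vitro transcription or as a sequencing primer site. The open reading frame begins with a secretion signal; the name indicates an HA signal peptide, although the automated annotation matches part of this region to a mouse immunoglobulin heavy chain leader. The CD300LF ectodomain sits between retained NotI and AscI sites, allowing ectodomains to be swapped, and is fused in frame to a human IgG1 Fc carrying the D265A and P329A (DAPA) substitutions, which are generally used to reduce Fc effector binding. The Fc also dimerises the fusion. The C-terminal AviTag permits site-specific biotinylation by BirA, and the 6xHis tag supports metal-affinity purification; neither small tag appears in the feature table. A bGH polyadenylation signal terminates the transcript.

A second cassette with SV40 and EM7 promoters, a puromycin N-acetyltransferase fragment, a ble fragment and an SV40 poly(A) signal is annotated only as partial matches, so its function as a mammalian selection marker is not established by the record. The plasmid belongs to a collection used for mapping protein-protein interactions among human IgSF cell-surface proteins. The depositor notes that some members may carry an IS4-like transposase upstream of the CMV promoter, though none is annotated here.
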