Addgene plasmid #156527: pD649-HAsp-CD300LF-Fc(DAPA)-AviTag-6xHis
Purpose: Mammalian expression of cell-surface protein extracellular domain fused to Fc(DAPA)-Avi-6xHis. Protein is secreted from cells.
Depositing lab: Chris Garcia. Depositing organization: Stanford University. Publication: A Human IgSF Cell-Surface Interactome Reveals a Complex Network of Protein-Protein Interactions. Wojtowicz WM, Vielmetter J, Fernandes RA, Siepe DH, Eastman CL, Chisholm GB, Cox S, Klock H, Anderson PW, Rue SM, Miller JJ, Glaser SM, Bragstad ML, Vance J, Lam AW, Lesley SA, Zinn K, Garcia KC. Cell. 2020 Aug 20;182(4):1027-1043.e17. doi: 10.1016/j.cell.2020.07.025. PubMed 32822567.
Backbone
  Vector backbone: pD649
  Backbone size w/o insert (bp): 6106
  Vector type: Mammalian Expression
Growth in bacteria
  Bacterial resistance: Ampicillin, 100 μg/mL
  Growth temperature: 37°C
  Growth strain: DH5alpha
  Copy number: High Copy
Gene/Insert
  Gene/Insert name: CD300LF (alt name: CLM1)
  Species: H. sapiens (human)
  Insert size (bp): 411
  Mutation: Fc region of human IgG contains D265A and P329A mutations (DAPA)
  Entrez Gene: CD300LF (a.k.a. CD300f, CLM-1, CLM1, IREM-1, IREM1, IgSF13, LMIR3, NKIR)
  Promoter: CMV/SP6
  Tag / fusion protein: Fc(DAPA)-AviTag-6xHis (C terminal on backbone)
  Cloning method: Restriction Enzyme; 5′ cloning site GCGGCCGC (not destroyed); 3′ cloning site GGCGCGCC (not destroyed)
  Sequencing primers: 5′ ATTTAGGTGACACTATAG; 3′ CACGTACCAGTTGAACTTCACC
Resource information
  A portion of this plasmid was derived from a plasmid made by: synthesis by ThermoFisher
Terms and licenses: Academic/Nonprofit Terms; Industry Terms: Not Available to Industry
Depositor comments: Some plasmids in this collection may have an IS4-like element ISVsa5 family transposase upstream of the CMV promoter.
How to cite: pD649-HAsp-CD300LF-Fc(DAPA)-AviTag-6xHis was a gift from Chris Garcia (Addgene plasmid # 156527 ; http://n2t.net/addgene:156527 ; RRID:Addgene_156527)
