>Addgene plasmid #156527 | pD649-HAsp-CD300LF-Fc(DAPA)-AviTag-6xHis | depositor partial sequence | sequence record 302164 | insert (extracellular domain)
ACACAGATCACAGGCCCTACAACAGTGAATGGCCTGGAAAGGGGCAGCCTGACCGTGCAGTGTGTGTACA
GAAGCGGCTGGGAGACATACCTGAAGTGGTGGTGTAGAGGCGCCATCTGGCGGGATTGCAAGATCCTGGT
CAAGACCAGCGGCAGCGAGCAAGAAGTGAAGCGGGACAGAGTGTCCATCAAGGACAACCAGAAGAACCGG
ACCTTCACCGTGACCATGGAAGATCTGATGAAGACCGACGCCGACACCTATTGGTGCGGCATCGAGAAAA
CCGGCAACGATCTGGGCGTGACAGTGCAAGTGACCATCGATCCCGCTCCAGTGACACAAGAGGAAACCAG
CAGCAGCCCTACACTGACAGGCCACCACCTGGACAACAGACACAAGCTGCTGAAGCTGTCT
